Addgene plasmid #183309: CROP_C9_Puro_MAP2K2
Purpose: All-in-One CRISPRko system with a guide RNA that targets MAP2K2 gene
Depositing lab: Prashant Mali. Depositing organization: University of California, San Diego (UCSD). Publication: Integrated genome and tissue engineering enables screening of cancer vulnerabilities in physiologically relevant perfusable ex vivo cultures. Hu M, Lei XY, Larson JD, McAlonis M, Ford K, McDonald D, Mach K, Rusert JM, Wechsler-Reya RJ, Mali P. Biomaterials. 2022 Jan;280:121276. doi: 10.1016/j.biomaterials.2021.121276. Epub 2021 Dec 2. PubMed 34890975.
Backbone
  Vector backbone: CROPseq
  Vector type: Lentiviral
Growth in bacteria
  Bacterial resistance: Ampicillin, 100 μg/mL
  Growth temperature: 37°C
  Growth strain: NEB Stable
  Copy number: High Copy
Gene/Insert
  Gene/Insert name: MAP2K2
  gRNA/shRNA sequence: GTAGGGTTGATGGTGAGCGC
  Species: Synthetic
  Cloning method: Gibson Cloning
Terms and licenses: Academic/Nonprofit Terms; Industry Terms: Not Available to Industry
How to cite: CROP_C9_Puro_MAP2K2 was a gift from Prashant Mali (Addgene plasmid # 183309 ; http://n2t.net/addgene:183309 ; RRID:Addgene_183309)
