[The description below was written by a language model from this plasmid's Addgene catalogue record and pLannotate feature annotations shown in this document.]
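Description:
CROP_C9_Puro_MAP2K2 is an 11.7 kb lentiviral transfer plasmid built on the CROPseq backbone. It is an all-in-one CRISPR knockout vector carrying both Cas9 and a single guide RNA directed against MAP2K2. In bacteria it is maintained through a high-copy ColE1/pUC-type origin with ampicillin selection (AmpR). An f1 origin, an SV40 origin and lac/T3/T7 promoter remnants are also present as backbone elements. The viral portion has a third-generation layout. An RSV promoter drives a truncated HIV-1 5' LTR, followed by the Ψ packaging signal with a partial gag sequence, the RRE for Rev-dependent export of the genomic RNA, and the cPPT/CTS. An SV40 polyadenylation signal lies downstream of the 3' LTR.

The payload is an EF-1α core promoter driving Streptococcus pyogenes Cas9, followed in the same orientation by a puromycin N-acetyltransferase coding sequence and a WPRE to enhance transcript expression. No separate promoter is annotated for PuroR, so it is presumably co-expressed with Cas9, although the table does not annotate the linking element in the gap between them. Downstream of the WPRE, a human U6 promoter and the SpCas9 gRNA scaffold flank the MAP2K2 spacer, which was inserted by Gibson cloning. This cassette sits just upstream of the annotated truncated 3' LTR sequence. That placement fits the CROP-seq design, in which a guide cassette placed within the 3' LTR is copied to the 5' LTR during reverse transcription and is also carried on the polyadenylated Pol II transcript, so guide identity can be read from mRNA.

The plasmid is intended for producing lentivirus that delivers Cas9 and the guide together, allowing puromycin selection of transduced mammalian cells and disruption of MAP2K2. The associated work used such constructs to screen for cancer vulnerabilities in ex vivo culture models.
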