Features (pLannotate 1.2.2; 30 found; start..end, strand, type, name):
     52..70      +  promoter       T3 promoter: promoter for bacteriophage T3 RNA polymerase
     98..324     +  promoter       RSV promoter: Rous sarcoma virus enhancer/promoter
    325..505     +  LTR            5' LTR (truncated): truncated 5' long terminal repeat (LTR) from HIV-1
    552..677     +  misc_feature   HIV-1 Ψ: packaging signal of human immunodeficiency virus type 1
    661..1024    +  CDS            HIV-1 gag (fragment): gag protein from human immunodeficiency virus 1; gag
   1170..1403    +  misc_feature   RRE: The Rev response element (RRE) of HIV-1 allows for Rev-dependent mRNA export from the nucleus to the cytoplasm.
   1813..1930    +  misc_feature   cPPT/CTS: central polypurine tract and central termination sequence of HIV-1
   1996..2062    +  CDS            small t antigen (fragment): SV40 (simian virus 40) small t antigen
   2076..2093    +  CDS            small t antigen (fragment): SV40 (simian virus 40) small t antigen
   2119..2330    +  promoter       EF-1α core promoter: core promoter for human elongation factor EF-1α
   2355..6458    +  CDS            Cas9: Cas9 (Csn1) endonuclease from the Streptococcus pyogenes Type II CRISPR/Cas system generates RNA-guided double strand breaks in DNA
   6597..7196    +  CDS            PuroR (fragment): puromycin N-acetyltransferase; pac from Streptomyces; confers resistance to puromycin
   7212..7800    +  misc_feature   WPRE: woodchuck hepatitis virus posttranscriptional regulatory element
   7796..7906    +  CDS            nef (fragment): NEF_HV1LA - Experimental evidence at protein level: Swiss-Prot protein existence level 1. Extracellular Nef protein targets CD4(+) T-lymphocytes for apoptosis by interacting with CXCR4 surface receptors. From Human immunodeficiency virus type 1 group M subtype B (isolate Lai) (HIV-1).
   7926..7952    +  CDS            Rev (fragment): human immunodeficiency virus 1 (HIV-1) Rev protein; rev; enhances nuclear export of unspliced and incompletely spliced viral mRNAs
   7956..8196    +  promoter       U6 promoter: RNA polymerase III promoter for human U6 snRNA
   8226..8301    +  misc_RNA       gRNA scaffold: guide RNA scaffold for the Streptococcus pyogenes CRISPR/Cas9 system
   8354..8534    +  LTR            5' LTR (truncated): truncated 5' long terminal repeat (LTR) from HIV-1
   8612..8733    +  polyA_signal   SV40 poly(A) signal: SV40 polyadenylation signal
   8773..8908    +  rep_origin     SV40 ori: SV40 origin of replication
   8929..8947    -  promoter       T7 promoter: promoter for bacteriophage T7 RNA polymerase
   8955..9110    +  CDS            lacZα (fragment): LacZα fragment of β-galactosidase; lacZ fragment
   9115..9543    +  rep_origin     f1 ori (sequence partly withheld): f1 bacteriophage origin of replication; arrow indicates direction of (+) strand synthesis
   9596..9700    +  promoter       AmpR promoter: bla
   9701..10561   +  CDS            AmpR: β-lactamase; bla; confers resistance to ampicillin, carbenicillin, and related antibiotics
  10732..11320   +  rep_origin     ori: high-copy-number ColE1/pMB1/pBR322/pUC origin of replication
  11503..11595   +  CDS            lacI (fragment): lac repressor; lacI; The lac repressor binds to the lac operator to inhibit transcription in E. coli. This inhibition can be relieved by adding lactose or isopropyl-β-D-thiogalactopyranoside (IPTG).
  11608..11629   +  protein_bind   CAP binding site: CAP binding activates transcription in the presence of cAMP. E. coli catabolite activator protein
  11644..11674   +  promoter       lac promoter: promoter for the E. coli lac operon
  11678..9       +  protein_bind   lac operator (fragment) (across the origin): The lac repressor binds to the lac operator to inhibit transcription in E. coli. This inhibition can be relieved by adding lactose or isopropyl-β-D-thiogalactopyranoside (IPTG). lac repressor encoded by lacI
>Addgene plasmid #183309 | CROP_C9_Puro_MAP2K2 | addgene full sequence | sequence record 362647 | Addgene NGS Result
ATAACAATTTCACACAGGAAACAGCTATGACCATGATTACGCCAAGCGCGCAATTAACCCTCACTAAAGG
GAACAAAAGCTGGAGCTGCAAGCTTAATGTAGTCTTATGCAATACTCTTGTAGTCTTGCAACATGGTAAC
GATGAGTTAGCAACATGCCTTACAAGGAGAGAAAAAGCACCGTGCATGCCGATTGGTGGAAGTAAGGTGG
TACGATCGTGCCTTATTAGGAAGGCAACAGACGGGTCTGACATGGATTGGACGAACCACTGAATTGCCGC
ATTGCAGAGATATTGTATTTAAGTGCCTAGCTCGATACATAAACGGGTCTCTCTGGTTAGACCAGATCTG
AGCCTGGGAGCTCTCTGGCTAACTAGGGAACCCACTGCTTAAGCCTCAATAAAGCTTGCCTTGAGTGCTT
CAAGTAGTGTGTGCCCGTCTGTTGTGTGACTCTGGTAACTAGAGATCCCTCAGACCCTTTTAGTCAGTGT
GGAAAATCTCTAGCAGTGGCGCCCGAACAGGGACTTGAAAGCGAAAGGGAAACCAGAGGAGCTCTCTCGA
CGCAGGACTCGGCTTGCTGAAGCGCGCACGGCAAGAGGCGAGGGGCGGCGACTGGTGAGTACGCCAAAAA
TTTTGACTAGCGGAGGCTAGAAGGAGAGAGATGGGTGCGAGAGCGTCAGTATTAAGCGGGGGAGAATTAG
ATCGCGATGGGAAAAAATTCGGTTAAGGCCAGGGGGAAAGAAAAAATATAAATTAAAACATATAGTATGG
GCAAGCAGGGAGCTAGAACGATTCGCAGTTAATCCTGGCCTGTTAGAAACATCAGAAGGCTGTAGACAAA
TACTGGGACAGCTACAACCATCCCTTCAGACAGGATCAGAAGAACTTAGATCATTATATAATACAGTAGC
AACCCTCTATTGTGTGCATCAAAGGATAGAGATAAAAGACACCAAGGAAGCTTTAGACAAGATAGAGGAA
GAGCAAAACAAAAGTAAGACCACCGCACAGCAAGCGGCCGCTGATCTTCAGACCTGGAGGAGGAGATATG
AGGGACAATTGGAGAAGTGAATTATATAAATATAAAGTAGTAAAAATTGAACCATTAGGAGTAGCACCCA
CCAAGGCAAAGAGAAGAGTGGTGCAGAGAGAAAAAAGAGCAGTGGGAATAGGAGCTTTGTTCCTTGGGTT
CTTGGGAGCAGCAGGAAGCACTATGGGCGCAGCGTCAATGACGCTGACGGTACAGGCCAGACAATTATTG
TCTGGTATAGTGCAGCAGCAGAACAATTTGCTGAGGGCTATTGAGGCGCAACAGCATCTGTTGCAACTCA
CAGTCTGGGGCATCAAGCAGCTCCAGGCAAGAATCCTGGCTGTGGAAAGATACCTAAAGGATCAACAGCT
CCTGGGGATTTGGGGTTGCTCTGGAAAACTCATTTGCACCACTGCTGTGCCTTGGAATGCTAGTTGGAGT
AATAAATCTCTGGAACAGATTTGGAATCACACGACCTGGATGGAGTGGGACAGAGAAATTAACAATTACA
CAAGCTTAATACACTCCTTAATTGAAGAATCGCAAAACCAGCAAGAAAAGAATGAACAAGAATTATTGGA
ATTAGATAAATGGGCAAGTTTGTGGAATTGGTTTAACATAACAAATTGGCTGTGGTATATAAAATTATTC
ATAATGATAGTAGGAGGCTTGGTAGGTTTAAGAATAGTTTTTGCTGTACTTTCTATAGTGAATAGAGTTA
GGCAGGGATATTCACCATTATCGTTTCAGAATCTTGAGACAAATGGCAGTATTCATCCACAATTTTAAAA
GAAAAGGGGGGATTGGGGGGTACAGTGCAGGGGAAAGAATAGTAGACATAATAGCAACAGACATACAAAC
TAAAGAATTACAAAAACAAATTACAAAAATTCAAAATTTTCGGGTTTATTACAGGGACAGCAGAGATCCA
CTTTGGCGCCGGCTCGAGGGGGCCCGGGTGCAAAGATGGATAAAGTTTTAAACAGAGAGGAATCTTTGCA
GCTAATGGACCTTCTAGGTCTTGAAAGGAGTGGGAATTGGCTCCGTAGGTCTTGAAAGGAGTGGGAATTG
GCTCCGGTGCCCGTCAGTGGGCAGAGCGCACATCGCCCACAGTCCCCGAGAAGTTGGGGGGAGGGGTCGG
CAATTGATCCGGTGCCTAGAGAAGGTGGCGCGGGGTAAACTGGGAAAGTGATGTCGTGTACTGGCTCCGC
CTTTTTCCCGAGGGTGGGGGAGAACCGTATATAAGTGCAGTAGTCGCCGTGAACGTTCTTTTTCGCAACG
GGTTTGCCGCCAGAACACAGGACCGGTTCTAGAGCGCTGCCACCATGGACAAGAAGTACAGCATCGGCCT
GGACATCGGCACCAACTCTGTGGGCTGGGCCGTGATCACCGACGAGTACAAGGTGCCCAGCAAGAAATTC
AAGGTGCTGGGCAACACCGACCGGCACAGCATCAAGAAGAACCTGATCGGAGCCCTGCTGTTCGACAGCG
GCGAAACAGCCGAGGCCACCCGGCTGAAGAGAACCGCCAGAAGAAGATACACCAGACGGAAGAACCGGAT
CTGCTATCTGCAAGAGATCTTCAGCAACGAGATGGCCAAGGTGGACGACAGCTTCTTCCACAGACTGGAA
GAGTCCTTCCTGGTGGAAGAGGATAAGAAGCACGAGCGGCACCCCATCTTCGGCAACATCGTGGACGAGG
TGGCCTACCACGAGAAGTACCCCACCATCTACCACCTGAGAAAGAAACTGGTGGACAGCACCGACAAGGC
CGACCTGCGGCTGATCTATCTGGCCCTGGCCCACATGATCAAGTTCCGGGGCCACTTCCTGATCGAGGGC
GACCTGAACCCCGACAACAGCGACGTGGACAAGCTGTTCATCCAGCTGGTGCAGACCTACAACCAGCTGT
TCGAGGAAAACCCCATCAACGCCAGCGGCGTGGACGCCAAGGCCATCCTGTCTGCCAGACTGAGCAAGAG
CAGACGGCTGGAAAATCTGATCGCCCAGCTGCCCGGCGAGAAGAAGAATGGCCTGTTCGGAAACCTGATT
GCCCTGAGCCTGGGCCTGACCCCCAACTTCAAGAGCAACTTCGACCTGGCCGAGGATGCCAAACTGCAGC
TGAGCAAGGACACCTACGACGACGACCTGGACAACCTGCTGGCCCAGATCGGCGACCAGTACGCCGACCT
GTTTCTGGCCGCCAAGAACCTGTCCGACGCCATCCTGCTGAGCGACATCCTGAGAGTGAACACCGAGATC
ACCAAGGCCCCCCTGAGCGCCTCTATGATCAAGAGATACGACGAGCACCACCAGGACCTGACCCTGCTGA
AAGCTCTCGTGCGGCAGCAGCTGCCTGAGAAGTACAAAGAGATTTTCTTCGACCAGAGCAAGAACGGCTA
CGCCGGCTACATTGACGGCGGAGCCAGCCAGGAAGAGTTCTACAAGTTCATCAAGCCCATCCTGGAAAAG
ATGGACGGCACCGAGGAACTGCTCGTGAAGCTGAACAGAGAGGACCTGCTGCGGAAGCAGCGGACCTTCG
ACAACGGCAGCATCCCCCACCAGATCCACCTGGGAGAGCTGCACGCCATTCTGCGGCGGCAGGAAGATTT
TTACCCATTCCTGAAGGACAACCGGGAAAAGATCGAGAAGATCCTGACCTTCCGCATCCCCTACTACGTG
GGCCCTCTGGCCAGGGGAAACAGCAGATTCGCCTGGATGACCAGAAAGAGCGAGGAAACCATCACCCCCT
GGAACTTCGAGGAAGTGGTGGACAAGGGCGCTTCCGCCCAGAGCTTCATCGAGCGGATGACCAACTTCGA
TAAGAACCTGCCCAACGAGAAGGTGCTGCCCAAGCACAGCCTGCTGTACGAGTACTTCACCGTGTATAAC
GAGCTGACCAAAGTGAAATACGTGACCGAGGGAATGAGAAAGCCCGCCTTCCTGAGCGGCGAGCAGAAAA
AGGCCATCGTGGACCTGCTGTTCAAGACCAACCGGAAAGTGACCGTGAAGCAGCTGAAAGAGGACTACTT
CAAGAAAATCGAGTGCTTCGACTCCGTGGAAATCTCCGGCGTGGAAGATCGGTTCAACGCCTCCCTGGGC
ACATACCACGATCTGCTGAAAATTATCAAGGACAAGGACTTCCTGGACAATGAGGAAAACGAGGACATTC
TGGAAGATATCGTGCTGACCCTGACACTGTTTGAGGACAGAGAGATGATCGAGGAACGGCTGAAAACCTA
TGCCCACCTGTTCGACGACAAAGTGATGAAGCAGCTGAAGCGGCGGAGATACACCGGCTGGGGCAGGCTG
AGCCGGAAGCTGATCAACGGCATCCGGGACAAGCAGTCCGGCAAGACAATCCTGGATTTCCTGAAGTCCG
ACGGCTTCGCCAACAGAAACTTCATGCAGCTGATCCACGACGACAGCCTGACCTTTAAAGAGGACATCCA
GAAAGCCCAGGTGTCCGGCCAGGGCGATAGCCTGCACGAGCACATTGCCAATCTGGCCGGCAGCCCCGCC
ATTAAGAAGGGCATCCTGCAGACAGTGAAGGTGGTGGACGAGCTCGTGAAAGTGATGGGCCGGCACAAGC
CCGAGAACATCGTGATCGAAATGGCCAGAGAGAACCAGACCACCCAGAAGGGACAGAAGAACAGCCGCGA
GAGAATGAAGCGGATCGAAGAGGGCATCAAAGAGCTGGGCAGCCAGATCCTGAAAGAACACCCCGTGGAA
AACACCCAGCTGCAGAACGAGAAGCTGTACCTGTACTACCTGCAGAATGGGCGGGATATGTACGTGGACC
AGGAACTGGACATCAACCGGCTGTCCGACTACGATGTGGACCATATCGTGCCTCAGAGCTTTCTGAAGGA
CGACTCCATCGACAACAAGGTGCTGACCAGAAGCGACAAGAACCGGGGCAAGAGCGACAACGTGCCCTCC
GAAGAGGTCGTGAAGAAGATGAAGAACTACTGGCGGCAGCTGCTGAACGCCAAGCTGATTACCCAGAGAA
AGTTCGACAATCTGACCAAGGCCGAGAGAGGCGGCCTGAGCGAACTGGATAAGGCCGGCTTCATCAAGAG
ACAGCTGGTGGAAACCCGGCAGATCACAAAGCACGTGGCACAGATCCTGGACTCCCGGATGAACACTAAG
TACGACGAGAATGACAAGCTGATCCGGGAAGTGAAAGTGATCACCCTGAAGTCCAAGCTGGTGTCCGATT
TCCGGAAGGATTTCCAGTTTTACAAAGTGCGCGAGATCAACAACTACCACCACGCCCACGACGCCTACCT
GAACGCCGTCGTGGGAACCGCCCTGATCAAAAAGTACCCTAAGCTGGAAAGCGAGTTCGTGTACGGCGAC
TACAAGGTGTACGACGTGCGGAAGATGATCGCCAAGAGCGAGCAGGAAATCGGCAAGGCTACCGCCAAGT
ACTTCTTCTACAGCAACATCATGAACTTTTTCAAGACCGAGATTACCCTGGCCAACGGCGAGATCCGGAA
GCGGCCTCTGATCGAGACAAACGGCGAAACCGGGGAGATCGTGTGGGATAAGGGCCGGGATTTTGCCACC
GTGCGGAAAGTGCTGAGCATGCCCCAAGTGAATATCGTGAAAAAGACCGAGGTGCAGACAGGCGGCTTCA
GCAAAGAGTCTATCCTGCCCAAGAGGAACAGCGATAAGCTGATCGCCAGAAAGAAGGACTGGGACCCTAA
GAAGTACGGCGGCTTCGACAGCCCCACCGTGGCCTATTCTGTGCTGGTGGTGGCCAAAGTGGAAAAGGGC
AAGTCCAAGAAACTGAAGAGTGTGAAAGAGCTGCTGGGGATCACCATCATGGAAAGAAGCAGCTTCGAGA
AGAATCCCATCGACTTTCTGGAAGCCAAGGGCTACAAAGAAGTGAAAAAGGACCTGATCATCAAGCTGCC
TAAGTACTCCCTGTTCGAGCTGGAAAACGGCCGGAAGAGAATGCTGGCCTCTGCCGGCGAACTGCAGAAG
GGAAACGAACTGGCCCTGCCCTCCAAATATGTGAACTTCCTGTACCTGGCCAGCCACTATGAGAAGCTGA
AGGGCTCCCCCGAGGATAATGAGCAGAAACAGCTGTTTGTGGAACAGCACAAGCACTACCTGGACGAGAT
CATCGAGCAGATCAGCGAGTTCTCCAAGAGAGTGATCCTGGCCGACGCTAATCTGGACAAAGTGCTGTCC
GCCTACAACAAGCACCGGGATAAGCCCATCAGAGAGCAGGCCGAGAATATCATCCACCTGTTTACCCTGA
CCAATCTGGGAGCCCCTGCCGCCTTCAAGTACTTTGACACCACCATCGACCGGAAGAGGTACACCAGCAC
CAAAGAGGTGCTGGACGCCACCCTGATCCACCAGAGCATCACCGGCCTGTACGAGACACGGATCGACCTG
TCTCAGCTGGGAGGCGACAAGCGACCTGCCGCCACAAAGAAGGCTGGACAGGCTAAGAAGAAGAAAGATT
ACAAAGACGATGACGATAAGGGATCCGGCGCAACAAACTTCTCTCTGCTGAAACAAGCCGGAGATGTCGA
AGAGAATCCTGGACCGATGACCGAGTACAAGCCCACGGTGCGCCTCGCCACCCGCGACGACGTCCCCAGG
GCCGTACGCACCCTCGCCGCCGCGTTCGCCGACTACCCCGCCACGCGCCACACCGTCGATCCGGACCGCC
ACATCGAGCGGGTCACCGAGCTGCAAGAACTCTTCCTCACGCGCGTCGGGCTCGACATCGGCAAGGTGTG
GGTCGCGGACGACGGCGCCGCCGTGGCGGTCTGGACCACGCCGGAGAGCGTCGAAGCGGGGGCGGTGTTC
GCCGAGATCGGCCCGCGCATGGCCGAGTTGAGCGGTTCCCGGCTGGCCGCGCAGCAACAGATGGAAGGCC
TCCTGGCGCCGCACCGGCCCAAGGAGCCCGCGTGGTTCCTGGCCACCGTCGGAGTCTCGCCCGACCACCA
GGGCAAGGGTCTGGGCAGCGCCGTCGTGCTCCCCGGAGTGGAGGCGGCCGAGCGCGCCGGGGTGCCCGCC
TTCCTGGAGACCTCCGCGCCCCGCAACCTCCCCTTCTACGAGCGGCTCGGCTTCACCGTCACCGCCGACG
TCGAGGTGCCCGAAGGACCGCGCACCTGGTGCATGACCCGCAAGCCCGGTGCCTGAACGCGTTAAGTCGA
CAATCAACCTCTGGATTACAAAATTTGTGAAAGATTGACTGGTATTCTTAACTATGTTGCTCCTTTTACG
CTATGTGGATACGCTGCTTTAATGCCTTTGTATCATGCTATTGCTTCCCGTATGGCTTTCATTTTCTCCT
CCTTGTATAAATCCTGGTTGCTGTCTCTTTATGAGGAGTTGTGGCCCGTTGTCAGGCAACGTGGCGTGGT
GTGCACTGTGTTTGCTGACGCAACCCCCACTGGTTGGGGCATTGCCACCACCTGTCAGCTCCTTTCCGGG
ACTTTCGCTTTCCCCCTCCCTATTGCCACGGCGGAACTCATCGCCGCCTGCCTTGCCCGCTGCTGGACAG
GGGCTCGGCTGTTGGGCACTGACAATTCCGTGGTGTTGTCGGGGAAATCATCGTCCTTTCCTTGGCTGCT
CGCCTGTGTTGCCACCTGGATTCTGCGCGGGACGTCCTTCTGCTACGTCCCTTCGGCCCTCAATCCAGCG
GACCTTCCTTCCCGCGGCCTGCTGCCGGCTCTGCGGCCTCTTCCGCGTCTTCGCCTTCGCCCTCAGACGA
GTCGGATCTCCCTTTGGGCCGCCTCCCCGCGTCGACTTTAAGACCAATGACTTACAAGGCAGCTGTAGAT
CTTAGCCACTTTTTAAAAGAAAAGGGGGGACTGGAAGGGCTAATTCACTCCCAACGAAGACAAGATTTCA
CCATTATCGTTTCAGACCCACCTCCCAACCCCGAGGGGACCCAGAGAGGGCCTATTTCCCATGATTCCTT
CATATTTGCATATACGATACAAGGCTGTTAGAGAGATAATTAGAATTAATTTGACTGTAAACACAAAGAT
ATTAGTACAAAATACGTGACGTAGAAAGTAATAATTTCTTGGGTAGTTTGCAGTTTTAAAATTATGTTTT
AAAATGGACTATCATATGCTTACCGTAACTTGAAAGTATTTCGATTTCTTGGCTTTATATATCTTGTGGA
AAGGACGAAACACCGGTAGGGTTGATGGTGAGCGCGTTTTAGAGCTAGAAATAGCAAGTTAAAATAAGGC
TAGTCCGTTATCAACTTGAAAAAGTGGCACCGAGTCGGTGCTTTTTTAAGCTTGGCGTAACTAGATCTTG
AGACACTGCTTTTTGCTTGTACTGGGTCTCTCTGGTTAGACCAGATCTGAGCCTGGGAGCTCTCTGGCTA
ACTAGGGAACCCACTGCTTAAGCCTCAATAAAGCTTGCCTTGAGTGCTTCAAGTAGTGTGTGCCCGTCTG
TTGTGTGACTCTGGTAACTAGAGATCCCTCAGACCCTTTTAGTCAGTGTGGAAAATCTCTAGCAGTACGT
ATAGTAGTTCATGTCATCTTATTATTCAGTATTTATAACTTGCAAAGAAATGAATATCAGAGAGTGAGAG
GAACTTGTTTATTGCAGCTTATAATGGTTACAAATAAAGCAATAGCATCACAAATTTCACAAATAAAGCA
TTTTTTTCACTGCATTCTAGTTGTGGTTTGTCCAAACTCATCAATGTATCTTATCATGTCTGGCTCTAGC
TATCCCGCCCCTAACTCCGCCCATCCCGCCCCTAACTCCGCCCAGTTCCGCCCATTCTCCGCCCCATGGC
TGACTAATTTTTTTTATTTATGCAGAGGCCGAGGCCGCCTCGGCCTCTGAGCTATTCCAGAAGTAGTGAG
GAGGCTTTTTTGGAGGCCTAGGGACGTACCCAATTCGCCCTATAGTGAGTCGTATTACGCGCGCTCACTG
GCCGTCGTTTTACAACGTCGTGACTGGGAAAACCCTGGCGTTACCCAACTTAATCGCCTTGCAGCACATC
CCCCTTTCGCCAGCTGGCGTAATAGCGAAGAGGCCCGCACCGATCGCCCTTCCCAACAGTTGCGCAGCCT
GAATGGCGAATGGG
[124 nt withheld, positions 9115-9238]
C
[91 nt withheld, positions 9240-9330]
A
[49 nt withheld, positions 9332-9380]
CCTTTGACGTTGGAGTCCACGTTCTTT
[37 nt withheld, positions 9408-9444]
ACCCTATCTCGGTCTATTCTTTTGATTTATAAGGGATTTTGCCGATTTCGGCCTATTGGTTAAAAAATGA
GCTGATTTAACAAAAATTTAACGCGAATTTTAACAAAATATTAACGCTTACAATTTAGGTGGCACTTTTC
GGGGAAATGTGCGCGGAACCCCTATTTGTTTATTTTTCTAAATACATTCAAATATGTATCCGCTCATGAG
ACAATAACCCTGATAAATGCTTCAATAATATTGAAAAAGGAAGAGTATGAGTATTCAACATTTCCGTGTC
GCCCTTATTCCCTTTTTTGCGGCATTTTGCCTTCCTGTTTTTGCTCACCCAGAAACGCTGGTGAAAGTAA
AAGATGCTGAAGATCAGTTGGGTGCACGAGTGGGTTACATCGAACTGGATCTCAACAGCGGTAAGATCCT
TGAGAGTTTTCGCCCCGAAGAACGTTTTCCAATGATGAGCACTTTTAAAGTTCTGCTATGTGGCGCGGTA
TTATCCCGTATTGACGCCGGGCAAGAGCAACTCGGTCGCCGCATACACTATTCTCAGAATGACTTGGTTG
AGTACTCACCAGTCACAGAAAAGCATCTTACGGATGGCATGACAGTAAGAGAATTATGCAGTGCTGCCAT
AACCATGAGTGATAACACTGCGGCCAACTTACTTCTGACAACGATCGGAGGACCGAAGGAGCTAACCGCT
TTTTTGCACAACATGGGGGATCATGTAACTCGCCTTGATCGTTGGGAACCGGAGCTGAATGAAGCCATAC
CAAACGACGAGCGTGACACCACGATGCCTGTAGCAATGGCAACAACGTTGCGCAAACTATTAACTGGCGA
ACTACTTACTCTAGCTTCCCGGCAACAATTAATAGACTGGATGGAGGCGGATAAAGTTGCAGGACCACTT
CTGCGCTCGGCCCTTCCGGCTGGCTGGTTTATTGCTGATAAATCTGGAGCCGGTGAGCGTGGGTCTCGCG
GTATCATTGCAGCACTGGGGCCAGATGGTAAGCCCTCCCGTATCGTAGTTATCTACACGACGGGGAGTCA
GGCAACTATGGATGAACGAAATAGACAGATCGCTGAGATAGGTGCCTCACTGATTAAGCATTGGTAACTG
TCAGACCAAGTTTACTCATATATACTTTAGATTGATTTAAAACTTCATTTTTAATTTAAAAGGATCTAGG
TGAAGATCCTTTTTGATAATCTCATGACCAAAATCCCTTAACGTGAGTTTTCGTTCCACTGAGCGTCAGA
CCCCGTAGAAAAGATCAAAGGATCTTCTTGAGATCCTTTTTTTCTGCGCGTAATCTGCTGCTTGCAAACA
AAAAAACCACCGCTACCAGCGGTGGTTTGTTTGCCGGATCAAGAGCTACCAACTCTTTTTCCGAAGGTAA
CTGGCTTCAGCAGAGCGCAGATACCAAATACTGTTCTTCTAGTGTAGCCGTAGTTAGGCCACCACTTCAA
GAACTCTGTAGCACCGCCTACATACCTCGCTCTGCTAATCCTGTTACCAGTGGCTGCTGCCAGTGGCGAT
AAGTCGTGTCTTACCGGGTTGGACTCAAGACGATAGTTACCGGATAAGGCGCAGCGGTCGGGCTGAACGG
GGGGTTCGTGCACACAGCCCAGCTTGGAGCGAACGACCTACACCGAACTGAGATACCTACAGCGTGAGCT
ATGAGAAAGCGCCACGCTTCCCGAAGGGAGAAAGGCGGACAGGTATCCGGTAAGCGGCAGGGTCGGAACA
GGAGAGCGCACGAGGGAGCTTCCAGGGGGAAACGCCTGGTATCTTTATAGTCCTGTCGGGTTTCGCCACC
TCTGACTTGAGCGTCGATTTTTGTGATGCTCGTCAGGGGGGCGGAGCCTATGGAAAAACGCCAGCAACGC
GGCCTTTTTACGGTTCCTGGCCTTTTGCTGGCCTTTTGCTCACATGTTCTTTCCTGCGTTATCCCCTGAT
TCTGTGGATAACCGTATTACCGCCTTTGAGTGAGCTGATACCGCTCGCCGCAGCCGAACGACCGAGCGCA
GCGAGTCAGTGAGCGAGGAAGCGGAAGAGCGCCCAATACGCAAACCGCCTCTCCCCGCGCGTTGGCCGAT
TCATTAATGCAGCTGGCACGACAGGTTTCCCGACTGGAAAGCGGGCAGTGAGCGCAACGCAATTAATGTG
AGTTAGCTCACTCATTAGGCACCCCAGGCTTTACACTTTATGCTTCCGGCTCGTATGTTGTGTGGAATTG
TGAGCGG
